>Addgene plasmid #118080 | pMST-712 | depositor full sequence | sequence record 232161 | pMST-712 sequence 14082 bps
CAGTCAATGGCAAGGAAACTGGAGCGCAAAAAACCCCGCCCCTGACAGGGCGGGGTTTTTTCGCGATCGG
AGGTACAGTGGCCATGAAATCCAATCATTTCCTTCTGGCCGCCCTCGGGCAAGAGATAGTGCCGCAGAGG
ACTCTCACAGCATCTACATCTGCGACCGCAACAGCCACCAAGCGAGGCGCACATGAGCTTGTCCTCCTCC
CATGCCAAAGTTTGGCCCTCTTCGTTTCTGTGATGCTGAAGGAAGTCAAACTCGTCGATGATAGGACCAG
ATGGTTTGTCAAGGGTCAACGCTTTCCATGCCTTCTGGCACCGGTAGTAATGCTCTTCTGCAAGGGAGAC
TTGACGTTTCGGATCCGCGGGCCCCGGGACATGCTGGAAGGGATTTTCTGGCTCAATACCACGTCTGTAT
TTGACCCTTTCCAGACAGTTAATCCGCTGCAGGAGGGCGAACTGTAGCTCCTCGTTCTCCTTGTAGCGCT
TGATCCAGTCTTTTTGGATGTTGCACTTGCTTGGCCTATGCTTCTCATATAATCTTGCCCTGTCATAGAG
ACGACGTCTGAGATTGTAGCGTTCGTCTTTGATCACCCGGAGCCAGATAGGCCTGAGTATATCTGACATT
AGATCAAAGGGTCTGTGGATAGTCTCCTTCAGCATCAGCGACGCATGTGACTCGCATGTCGGAGAGAGCT
TGTGGGTGGTCATCTTTGATGGCGTCCTCTGCTTTCCCTTGATTTTCGTTGATTGTTTTTCGAAAGTTAA
GTCTGGAAGTCAAGAGAATCCTTCTGCCAGACATTATATTTACGTATACTGACGTAGTAGAAACAGCGTC
AGGATGAGGACATGGTGTGTGCTGGACCACGGAATCATAGTTCATCAGTATATTGGGTTGGACAAATAAC
GCTGAGCATGTATATGTCTTTACACACTATAAAAGCCAGCGAACGCCAATAAAATAGGGCATATTGATGT
GAAAATATGACACCAGTTAAAAGCAGTGTATTGATTTTATCTCTCTTCACCTCGGACCTATACTACCGTA
TACAAGACTCAACTTACTTCCAGATATAGTAATATACACCCTATGGACGAACCAGCACAATAATTACAGC
CAAACAACACCACCCAAATGGCATATTCCTAATCAGCACTAAGCACAAATACCACTGTCATCACAGCATA
ATCAATAAGAATCCCAGACAACCGACTCACTCTGACTCACCTTACACAAACCCCCAAGCAAAGCGCAGCC
CAGAACCTCAGCCAACAATCGGGCAACGTACGGGGAAAGATTGGCCGATCCATGATGTCAGCAGCCCTAA
CCCAAAGCGGACTAGCGCATACCGCCCCTCTGACTCCGCCATCCCAGGGCTCGAGAAGCTTCCGTGGCGT
CGATATAAATTCAGCGGGCCTTGAACATCCCTCCTTACGACACACCTCACGCGATCGATTTTGACACTCA
CACACCGCCACCCTCACATCCTCCACCCACACCACACCCCTTAATCAACCCACCATCACCGCTAGAACGT
CTATCTCATCACCGACTTCTCATCCATCTTCAAACATGTCCTCAACCACGTCCTCATCAAGATCAGACCT
TGAAAAGGTCCCCGTACCACAGGTCACCCCTAGAGACAGTGACTCCGATAAGGGATCCCTCTCTCCGGAG
CCTTCGACCCTCGAGGCTCAGTCATCCGAGAAGCCACCGCATCATATCTTCACACGATCTCGCAAGCTGC
AAATGGTTTGCATCGTCTCCCTCGCTGCCATATTTTCTCCGCTTTCGTCGAACATTTACTTCCCTGCCCT
GGATGATGTCTCGAAATCCCTCAACATCAGCATGTCGCTCGCAACACTCACCATCACGGTGTACATGATC
GTCCAAGGCCTCGCTCCCAGCTTCTGGGGTTCCATGTCAGACGCCACAGGTAGACGGCCTGTCTTTATTG
GAACATTCATTGTTTACCTCGTAGCCAATATTGCTCTGGCCGAATCCAAGAACTATGGTGAGCTCATGGC
CTTCCGAGCCTTGCAGGCTGCTGGTAGCGCAGCCACCATCTCAATCGGAGCTGGAGTGATTGGTGATATC
ACAAACTCGGAAGAAAGAGGTAGCTTGGTGGGTATCTTCGGTGGAGTTCGCATGCTTGGACAGGGAATCG
GGCCGGTTTTCGGCGGCATTTTCACCCAGTATCTCGGATATCGATCTATCTTTTGGTTCCTCACGATTGC
TGGAGGCGTGAGTCTCCTGTCCATTCTGGTGCTTCTTCCGGAGACATTGAGGCCAATTGCTGGAAATGGA
ACTGTGAAGCTCAATGGCATTCATAAGCCCTTCATCTACACGATCACCGGCCAGACGGGGGTTGTCGAGG
GAGCGCAACCGGAAGCGAAAAAGACCAAAACCAGCTGGAAGTCTGTTTTTGCTCCTTTGACATTCCTCGT
CGAAAAGGACGTTTTCATCACCCTGTTCTTTGGAAGTATCGTGTACACAGTGTGGAGCATGGTGACATCC
AGTACCACCGACCTCTTCAGCGAAGTGTACGGCCTGTCATCCCTGGACATTGGACTCACTTTCCTAGGCA
ATGGCTTTGGATGTATGTCTGGCTCTTATCTGGTCGGCTACCTTATGGATTACAACCACCGTCTTACCGA
ACGCGAATATTGCGAGAAACACGGTTATCCGGCAGGCACACGTGTCAATCTGAAATCACACCCCGACTTC
CCCATTGAGGTCGCCCGGATGCGCAATACCTGGTGGGTGATTGCGATCTTCATCGTGACAGTTGCTTTGT
ACGGCGTGTCTTTGCGGACACATCTGGCGGTGCCTATCATTCTGCAGTACTTCATTGCGTTCTGCTCAAC
AGGACTCTTCACCATCAACAGCGCCCTGGTCATCGATCTTTACCCAGGTGCTAGCGCCAGTGCGACAGCA
GTGAACAATCTGATGCGGTGCCTGCTTGGAGCTGGCGGTGTGGCTATCGTGCAACCTATCCTGGACGCCT
TGAAGCCGGATTATACTTTCCTCTTGCTTGCCGGCATCACCCTTGTGATGACTCCGTTGCTGTACGTCGA
AGATCGATGGGGTCCTGGCTGGCGACATGCCCGCGAAAGGAGACTCAAGGCCAAAGCCAACGGCAACTAG
GCTTGATCCACTTAACGTTACTGAAATCATCAAACAGCTTGACGAATCTGGATATAAGATCGTTGGTGTC
GATGTCAGCTCCGGAGTTGAGACAAATGGTGTTCAGGATCTCGATAAGATACGTTCATTTGTCCAAGCAG
CAAAGAGTGCCTTCTAGTGATTTAATAGCTCCATGTCAACAAGAATAAAACGCGTTTCGGGTTTACCTCT
TCCAGATACAGCTCATCTGCAATGCATTAATGCATTGGACCTCGCAACCCTAGTACGCCCTTCAGGCTCC
GGCGAAGCAGAAGAATAGCTTAGCAGAGTCTATTTTCATTTTCGGGAGACGAGATCAAGCAGATCAACGG
TCGTCAAGAGTCCTACGAGACTGAGGAATCCGCTCTTGGCTCCACGCGACTATATATTTGTCTCTAATTG
TACTTTGACATGCTCCTCTTCTTTACTCTGATAGCTTGACTATGAAAATTCCGTCACCAGCCCCTGGGTT
CGCAAAGATAATTGCACTGTTTCTTCCTTGAACTCTCAAGCCTACAGGACACACATTCATCGTAGGTATA
AACCTCGAAAATCATTCCTACTAAGATGGGTATACAATAGTAACCATGCATGGTTGCCTAGTGAATGCTC
CGTAACACCCAATACGCCGGCCGAAACTTTTTTACAACTCTCCTATGAGTCGTTTACCCAGAATGCACAG
GTACACTTGTTTAGAGGTAATCCTTCTTTCTAGAAGTCCTCGTGTACTGTGTAAGCGCCCACTCCACATC
TCCACTCGCTCCGGGGAGACGGGCACAAGGTTCATGAACCGAAGAGGATGGGAACCCCGACCATGGCCTG
CGGCCGCAGCTATCAGTCCTCTCAGCTGACGCCCCTCACGAACCCTCGCACTCTCCCGAAATGCTCTTCG
GTGTCCATGGCGCATCATCTCAGCAGCATCCCATGTCAAACCATGGCTTTGGGCCCACGGACTCTGTGGC
CCTGCCGCAACATCACCATCACCATCGACTCCCGCCCCATGCAGCGCTGCGCGCCCCAGGGCGTCATGGA
GTGAATGTGGAATCTCCTCCTTTGCCCTCGGGCCCGCCGAGTGTGGTGGGCCAGCCTGGAATGCCTGATC
CAGCCCCCAGGCCTCGAGGACCAAAACTGAAGTTTACTCCCGAAGAGGACGCTCTACTGGTGGAGTTGAA
GGAAAACAAGAACTTGACGTGGAAGCAAATTGCAGACTTCTTCCCGGGCCGAACGAGCGGTACCTTGCAA
GTCCGATACTGCACCAAGCTGAAGGCTAAGGATGTAGCTTGGAGTGACGAAATGGTTCGATTTGCTCCTG
ATGTATTTCTACGCCTGTCTCACACATGCTAATGAAGGGAATAGGTACAAAGGCTGCAGCGGGCAATGCA
CGAGTACGAGAACGATCGGTGGCGCATCATTGCAGGGAAGGTTGGAAATGGCTTCACCCCAGCTGCTTGC
CGCGAGAAAGCCATGCAGCTCCATGAGTAAAAGCGTTGGGGAATTTTCATATTTATATCTACTGTCGCCA
GATTCGGCCCTGCTTGGACCCTCTGATCTCCTTACTCTCCATATTGGTTCAAATGTCGGGTCACCGATAG
GGCTGGTGGTGCAGGCTTGTTGTAGGCACGGGAGGATGATCAGCATAACTCTGAGTCACTATAGGGACGG
GTTGATGTAAGGTATTAAGTGATGTATGATAATTCATTTTAGCCCGGGGGAACATATGGCGCCGGCATTT
GTTCGTTCGCAATGAACCGACACTAGCGTCCGCTCTCGCAGTTTAGCACCGGCTGATCCCGGGCTGAACG
CGGCCATTGCTCGGCCGGGGCATGTGTTCCTTATCTACGGCAGACCGCAGATGACCACTGGAGCAGATTA
TAGACCCTAAGCCCTAAGCCGGACACCCAATCGAGTAGGTCTGCGGACCAGGTCACTGCGGGCAGCCGGA
GAAGCTCCGCAACCAATCAATCCCCGGCGCTGACTAAGGGCAGGCGACCACGGGCCGAAGCGGCTTCAAA
CTCACCTCAACCTCCAAACTCCCTCATCTCCAAACGTCCTTGCCTTGTCTGCCGTCATTGCAACCCACCC
ACCAGGACACATGAGCAGCAAGTCCCAGCTCACCTACACTGCCCGTGCCAGCAAGCATCCCAATGCTCTG
GCGAAGAGGCTGTTCGAGATTGCCGAGGCCAAGAAAACCAATGTGACTGTCTCGGCTGACGTTACCACCA
CTAAGGAGCTACTAGATCTTGCTGACCGTCTCGGTCCCTACATTGCCGTGATCAAAACCCACATCGATAT
CCTCTCTGATTTCAGCAACGAGACTATTGAGGGACTTAAGGCTCTCGCGCAGAAGCACAACTTTCTCATC
TTCGAGGACCGCAAGTTCATTGACATCGGCAACACGGTCCAGAAGCAATACCACGGCGGTACCCTCCGTA
TCTCGGAATGGGCCCACATCATCAACTGCAGCATTCTCCCTGGTGAGGGTATCGTCGAGGCTCTCGCTCA
GACGGCGTCTGCACCGGACTTCGCCTACGGCCCCGAACGCGGTCTGTTGATCTTGGCAGAGATGACCTCT
AAGGGCTCCTTGGCTACCGGCCAGTACACTACTTCCTCGGTCGATTATGCCCGGAAATACAAGAACTTCG
TTATGGGATTCGTGTCGACGCGCGCGTTGGGTGAGGTGCAGTCGGAAGTCAGCTCTCCTTCGGATGAGGA
GGACTTTGTGGTTTTCACGACTGGTGTGAACATTAACCTCCAAGTCGCAATTGACCTACGCTTATGCTGC
AGACGCGTTACGTATCGGATCCAGAATTCGTGATATCTGAATTCGTCGACAAGCTTATTTTTTGTATACT
GTTTTGTGATAGCACGAAGTTTTTCCACGGTATCTTGTTAAAAATATATATTTGTGGCGGGCTTACCTAC
ATCAAATTAATAAGAGACTAATTATAAACTAAACACACAAGCAAGCTACTTTAGGGTAAAAGTTTATAAA
TGCTTTTGACGTATAAACGTTGCTTGTATTTATTATTACAATTAAAGGTGGATAGAAAACCTAGAGACTA
GTTAGAAACTAATCTCAGGTTTGCGTTAAACTAAATCAGAGCCCGAGAGGTTAACAGAACCTAGAAGGGG
ACTAGATATCCGGGTAGGGAAACAAAAAAAAAAAACAAGACAGCCACATATTAGGGAGACTAGTTAGAAG
CTAGTTCCAGGACTAGGAAAATAAAAGACAATGATACCACAGTCTAGTTGACAACTAGATAGATTCTAGA
TTGAGGCCAAAGTCTCTGAGATCCAGGTTAGTTGCAACTAATACTAGTTAGTATCTAGTCTCCTATAACT
CTGAAGCTAGAATAACTTACTACTATTATCCTCACCACTGTTCAGCTGCGCAAACGGAGTGATTGCAAGG
TGTTCAGAGACTAGTTATTGACTAGTCAGTGACTAGCAATAACTAACAAGGTATTAACCTACCATGTCTG
CCATCACCCTGCACTTCCTCGGGCTCAGCAGCCTTTTCCTCCTCATTTTCATGCTCATTTTCCTTGTTTA
AGACTGTGACTAGTCAAAGACTAGTCCAGAACCACAAAGGAGAAATGTCTTACCACTTTCTTCATTGCTT
GTCTCTTTTGCATTATCCATGTCTGCAACTAGTTAGAGTCTAGTTAGTGACTAGTCCGACGAGGACTTGC
TTGTCTCCGGATTGTTGGAGGAACTCTCCAGGGCCTCAAGATCCACAACAGAGCCTTCTAGATGACTGGT
CAATAACTAGTTGGTCTTTGTCTGAGTCTGACTGACTTACGAGGTTGCATACTCGCTCCCTTTGCCTCGT
CAATCGATGAGAAAAAGCGCCAAAACTCGCAATATGGCTTTGAACCACACGGTGCTGAGACTAGTTAGAA
TCTAGTCCCAAACTAGCTTGGATAGCTTACCTTTGCCCTTTGCGTTGCGACAGGTCTTGCAGGGTATGGT
TCCTTTCTCACCAGCTGATTTAGCTGCCTTGCTACCCTCACGGCGGATCTGCATAAAGAGTGGCTAGAGG
TTATAAATTAGCACTGATCCTAGGTACGGGGCTGAATGTAACTTGCCTTTCCTTTCTCATCGCGCGGCAA
GACAGGCTTGCTCAAATTCCTACCAGTCACAGGGGTATGCACGGCGTACGGACCACTTGAACTAGTCACA
GATTAGTTAGCAACTAGTCTGCATTGAATGGCTGTACTTACGGGCCCTCGCCATTGTCCTGATCATTTCC
AGCTTCACCCTCGTTGCTGCAAAGTAGTTAGTGACTAGTCAAGGACTAGTTGAAATGGGAGAAGAAACTC
ACGAATTCTCGACACCCTTAGTATTGTGGTCCTTGGACTTGGTGCTGCTATATATTAGCTAATACACTAG
TTAGACTCACAGAAACTTACGCAGCTCGCTTGCGCTTCTTGGTAGGAGTCGGGGTTGGGAGAACAGTGCC
TTCAAACAAGCCTTCATACCATGCTACTTGACTAGTCAGGGACTAGTCACCAAGTAATCTAGATAGGACT
TGCCTTTGGCCTCCATCAGTTCCTTCATAGTGGGAGGTCCATTGTGCAATGTAAACTCCATGCCGTGGGA
GTTCTTGTCCTTCAAGTGCTTGACCAATATGTTTCTGTTGGCAGAGGGAACCTGTCAACTAGTTAATAAC
TAGTCAGAAACTAGTATAGCAGTAGACTCACTGTACGCTTGAGGCATCCCTTCACTCGGCAGTAGACTTC
ATATGGATGGATATCAGGCACGCCATTGTCGTCCTGTGGACTAGTCAGTAACTAGGCTTAAAGCTAGTCG
GGTCGGCTTACTATCTTGAAATCCGGCAGCGTAAGCTCCCCGTCCTTAACTGCCTCGAGATAGTGACAGT
ACTCTGGGGACTTTCGGAGATCGTTATCGCGAATGCTCGGCATACTAATCGTTGACTAGTCTTGGACTAG
TCCCGAGCAAAAAGGATTGGAGGAGGAGGAGGAAGGTGAGAGTGAGACAAAGAGCGAAATAAGAGCTTCA
AAGGCTATCTCTAAGCAGTATGAAGGTTAAGTATCTAGTTCTTGACTAGATTTAAAAGAGATTTCGACTA
GTTATGTACCTGGAGTTTGGATATAGGAATGTGTTGTGGTAACGAAATGTAAGGGGGAGGAAAGAAAAAG
TCGGTCAAGAGGTAACTCTAAGTCGGCCATTCCTTTTTGGGAGGCGCTAACCATAAACGGCATGGTCGAC
TTAGAGTTAGCTCAGGGAATTTAGGGAGTTATCTGCGACCACCGAGGAACGGCGGAATGCCAAAGAATCC
CGATGGAGCTCTAGCTGGCGGTTGACAACCCCACCTTTTGGCGTTTCTGCGGCGTTGCAGGCGGGACTGG
ATACTTCGTAGAACCAGAAAGGCAAGGCAGAACGCGCTCAGCAAGAGTGTTGGAAGTGATAGCATGATGT
GCCTTGTTAACTAGGTCAAAATCTGCAGTATGCTTGATGTTATCCAAAGTGTGAGAGAGGAAGGTCCAAA
CATACACGATTGGGAGAGGGCCTAGGTATAAGAGTTTTTGAGTAGAACGCATGTGAGCCCAGCCATCTCG
AGGAGATTAAACACGGGCCGGCATTTGATGGCTATGTTAGTACCCCAATGGAAAGCCTGAGAGTCCAGTG
GCGCTAATTCATGAATAACGGTGAGACTAGCGGCCGGTCCCCTTATCCCAGCTGTTCCACGTTGGCCTGC
CCCTCAGTTAGCGCTCAACTCAATGCCCCTCACTGGCGAGGCGAGGGCAAGGATGGAGGGGCAGCATCGC
CTGAGTTGGAGCAAAGCGGCCGCCATGGGAGCAGCGAACCAACGGAGGGATGCCGTGCTTTGTCGTGGCT
GCTGTGGCCAATCCGGGCCCTTGGTTGGCTCACAGAGCGTTGCTGTGAGTCCATGAGCTATTATTGCTAG
GTACAGTATAGAGAGAGGAGAGAGAGAGAGAGAGAGAGAGGGGAAAAAAGGTGAGGTTGAAGTGAGAAAA
AAAAAAAAAAAAATCCAACCACTGACGGCTGCCGGCTCTGCCACCCCCCTCCCTCCACCCCAGACCACCT
GCACACTCAGCGCGCAGCATCACCTAATCTTGGCTCGCCTTCCCGCAGCTCAGGTTGTTTTTTTTTTCTC
TCTCCCTCGTCGAAGCCGCCCTTGTTCCCTTATTTATTTCCCTCTCCATCCTTGTCTGCCTTTGGTCCAT
CTGCCCCTTTGTCTGCATCTCTTTTGCACGCATCGCCTTATCGTCGTCTCTTTTTTCACTCACGGGAGCT
TGACGATGACCTGACTCGTGAGCCTCACCTGCTGATTTCTCTCCCCCCCTCCCGACCGGCTTGACTTTTG
TTTCTCCTCCAGTACCTTATCGCGAAGCCGGAAGAACCTCTTAACCTCTAGATGAAAAAGCCTGAACTCA
CCGCGACGTCTGTCGAGAAGTTCCTGATCGAAAAGTTCGACAGCGTCTCCGACCTGATGCAGCTCTCGGA
GGGCGAAGAATCTCGTGCTTTCAGCTTCGATGTAGGAGGGCGTGGATATGTCCTGCGGGTAAATAGCTGC
GCCGATGGTTTCTACAAAGATCGTTATGTTTATCGGCACTTTGCATCGGCCGCGCTCCCGATTCCGGAAG
TGCTTGACATTGGGGAATTCAGCGAGAGCCTGACCTATTGCATCTCCCGCCGTGCACAGGGTGTCACGTT
GCAAGACCTGCCTGAAACCGAACTGCCCGCTGTTCTGCAGCCGGTCGCGGAGGCCATGGATGCGATCGCT
GCGGCCGATCTCAGCCAGACGAGCGGGTTCGGCCCATTCGGACCGCAAGGAATCGGTCAATACACTACAT
GGCGTGATTTCATATGCGCGATTGCTGATCCCCATGTGTATCACTGGCAAACTGTGATGGACGACACCGT
CAGTGCGTCCGTCGCGCAGGCTCTCGATGAGCTGATGCTTTGGGCCGAGGACTGCCCCGAAGTCCGGCAC
CTCGTGCACGCGGATTTCGGCTCCAACAATGTCCTGACGGACAATGGCCGCATAACAGCGGTCATTGACT
GGAGCGAGGCGATGTTCGGGGATTCCCAATACGAGGTCGCCAACATCTTCTTCTGGAGGCCGTGGTTGGC
TTGTATGGAGCAGCAGACGCGCTACTTCGAGCGGAGGCACCCGGAGCTTGCAGGATCGCCGCGGCTCCGG
GCGTATATGCTCCGCATTGGTCTTGACCAACTCTATCAGAGCTTGGTTGACGGCAATTTCGATGATGCAG
CTTGGGCGCAGGGTCGATGCGACGCAATCGTCCGATCCGGAGCCGGGACTGTCGGGCGTACACAAATCGC
CCGCAGAAGCGCGGCCGTCTGGACCGATGGCTGTGTAGAAGTACTCGCCGATAGTGGAAACCGACGCCCC
AGCACTCGTCCGAGGGCAAAGGAATAGATGCATGGCTTTCGTGACCGGGCTTCAAACAATGATGTGCGAT
GGTGTGGTTCCCGGTTGGCGGAGTCTTTGTCTACTTTGGTTGTCTGTCGCAGGTCGGTAGACCGCAAATG
AGCAACTGATGGATTGTTGCCAGCGATACTATAATTCACATGGATGGTCTTTGTCGATCAGTAGCTAGTG
AGAGAGAGAGAACATCTATCCACAATGTCGAGTGTCTATTAGACATACTCCGAGAATAAAGTCAACTGTG
TCTGTGATCTAAAGATCGATTCGGCAGTCGAGTAGCGTATAACAACTCCGAGTACCAGCGAAAGCACGTC
GTGACAGGAGCAGGGCTTTGCCAACTGCGCAACCTTGCTTGAATGAGGATACACGGGGTGCAACATGGCT
GTACTGATCCATCGCAACCAAAATTTCTGTTTATAGATCAAGCTGGTAGATTCCAATTACTCCACCTCTT
GCGCTTCTCCATGACATGTAAGTGCACGTGGAAACCATACCCAAATTGCCTACAGCTGCGGAGCATGAGC
CTATGGCGATCAGTCTGGTCATGTTAACCAGCCTGTGCTCTGACGTTAATGCAGAATAGCTTCGCGTGAT
CTTACGGCATTATACGTATGATCGGTCCACGATCAGCTAGATTATCTAGTCAGCTTGATGTCATAGCTGT
TTCCTGAGGCTCAATACTGACCATTTAAATCATACCTGACCTCCATAGCAGAAAGTCAAAAGCCTCCGAC
CGGAGGCTTTTGACTTGATCGGCACGTAAGAGGTTCCAACTTTCACCATAATGAAATAAGATCACTACCG
GGCGTATTTTTTGAGTTATCGAGATTTTCAGGAGCTAAGGAAGCTAAAATGAGCCATATTCAACGGGAAA
CGTCTTGCTTGAAGCCGCGATTAAATTCCAACATGGATGCTGATTTATATGGGTATAAATGGGCTCGCGA
TAATGTCGGGCAATCAGGTGCGACAATCTATCGATTGTATGGGAAGCCCGATGCGCCAGAGTTGTTTCTG
AAACATGGCAAAGGTAGCGTTGCCAATGATGTTACAGATGAGATGGTCAGGCTAAACTGGCTGACGGAAT
TTATGCCTCTTCCGACCATCAAGCATTTTATCCGTACTCCTGATGATGCATGGTTACTCACCACTGCGAT
CCCAGGGAAAACAGCATTCCAGGTATTAGAAGAATATCCTGATTCAGGTGAAAATATTGTTGATGCGCTG
GCAGTGTTCCTGCGCCGGTTGCATTCGATTCCTGTTTGTAATTGTCCTTTTAACGGCGATCGCGTATTTC
GTCTCGCTCAGGCGCAATCACGAATGAATAACGGTTTGGTTGGTGCGAGTGATTTTGATGACGAGCGTAA
TGGCTGGCCTGTTGAACAAGTCTGGAAAGAAATGCATAAACTCTTGCCATTCTCACCGGATTCAGTCGTC
ACTCATGGTGATTTCTCACTTGATAACCTTATTTTTGACGAGGGGAAATTAATAGGTTGTATTGATGTTG
GACGAGTCGGAATCGCAGACCGATACCAGGATCTTGCCATCCTATGGAACTGCCTCGGTGAGTTTTCTCC
TTCATTACAGAAACGGCTTTTTCAAAAATATGGTATTGATAATCCTGATATGAATAAATTGCAGTTTCAC
TTGATGCTCGATGAGTTTTTCTAATGAGGACCTAAATGTAATCACCTGGCTCACCTTCGGGTGGGCCTTT
CTGCGTTGCTGGCGTTTTTCCATAGGCTCCGCCCCCCTGACGAGCATCACAAAAATCGATGCTCAAGTCA
GAGGTGGCGAAACCCGACAGGACTATAAAGATACCAGGCGTTTCCCCCTGGAAGCTCCCTCGTGCGCTCT
CCTGTTCCGACCCTGCCGCTTACCGGATACCTGTCCGCCTTTCTCCCTTCGGGAAGCGTGGCGCTTTCTC
ATAGCTCACGCTGTAGGTATCTCAGTTCGGTGTAGGTCGTTCGCTCCAAGCTGGGCTGTGTGCACGAACC
CCCCGTTCAGCCCGACCGCTGCGCCTTATCCGGTAACTATCGTCTTGAGTCCAACCCGGTAAGACACGAC
TTATCGCCACTGGCAGCAGCCACTGGTAACAGGATTAGCAGAGCGAGGTATGTAGGCGGTGCTACAGAGT
TCTTGAAGTGGTGGCCTAACTACGGCTACACTAGAAGAACAGTATTTGGTATCTGCGCTCTGCTGAAGCC
AGTTACCTCGGAAAAAGAGTTGGTAGCTCTTGATCCGGCAAACAAACCACCGCTGGTAGCGGTGGTTTTT
TTGTTTGCAAGCAGCAGATTACGCGCAGAAAAAAAGGATCTCAAGAAGATCCTTTGATTTTCTACCGAAG
AAAGGCCCACCCGTGTAAAACGACGGCCAGTTTATCTAGTCAGCTTGATTCTAGCTGATCGTGGACCGGA
AGGTGAGCCAGTGAGTTGATTGCAGTCCAGTTACGCTGGAGTCTGAGGCTCGTCCTGAATGATATGCGGC
CCGCTGTAGGTCAATTGCGACTTGGAGGAAGGGATCCGCCAAGGATGCTCTGGATCCGCATCCGGCCGCT
CTTGCGCCCCATCAATCGCCCGACTATAAATCGAACTACTTTCGGCATCTTCTAGACTTCCTAATACCGC
CTAGTCATAGCAGATTCAAGCTGAGAACACCACAAGTAAATATCACCCATCATGCTTACCCTGACCGTCC
CTGAAAACTACGGGTATGTGCCAATTCTACAATTCCTTGCAGACAATGCCATTCTCCCCATGAAGTCTGA
TGCTAACTATCCTGCAGCTCTGTCATTGCCGTCGCTCTGGGTGCCATCCCCGTCCTGAGCTTCGTCCATG
GCGCCGTCGTGTCTCGTCTCCGCAAGGAAGCTGATTGCCCCTACCCTCACTGCTATGCGACCGTAGAGCA
GTGCAAGACCAACGTAAGCCAACCTCACACAAACAGGATTCCTCGAGCTAACATACATTCCGAACCGTGC
AGCCCAAGGCCGAGCAGTTCAACTGCGCTCAGCGCGCTCATGCCAACTTCCTTGAGAACTCCAGCCAAAC
TATGCTCTTCCTCCTGGTAGCTGGACTGAAGTACCCCCAGTTGGCGACTGGCCTCGGAAGCATCTGGGTC
CTCGGTCGCTCACTGTTCCTTTACGGATATGTGTACTCCGGCAAGCCGCGGGGTCGCGGTCGTTTGTACG
GCAGCTTCTACTTGCTTGCACAGGGAGCTCTCTGGGGCTTGACGTCTTTTGGAGTTGCGAGGGAGTTGAT
TTCCTACTTCTAAGTTTGGACTGAATCCGTGGTGTGATTGAGGTGATTGGCGATGTTTGGCTATACCAGC
TATATGTAATAATCTCTACTGTATACTACTATTCAACGCATTTTACTATGCGTGCTGCTAGGGTCGGCAA
TGACAATGGCAATCTGACTGACGTGGTCTATTTCTCCATGTGCAGCAGGGAATACGAGCTCCAATGGACC
TCGGGAGTGGCA
Features (pLannotate 1.2.2; 12 found; start..end, strand, type, name):
   1597..3147    +  CDS            cex1: CEX1_ASPNA - Also known as cexA From Aspergillus niger (strain ATCC 1015 / CBS 113.46 / FGSC A1144 / LSHB Ac4 / NCTC 3858a / NRRL 328 / USDA 3528.7).
   3155..3928    +  terminator     trpC terminator: trpC; transcription terminator from the Aspergillus nidulans trpC gene (Punt et al., 1987)
   5273..5917    +  CDS            URA3 (fragment): PYRF_YEAST - Experimental evidence at protein level: Swiss-Prot protein existence level 1. From Saccharomyces cerevisiae (strain ATCC 204508 / S288c) (Baker's yeast).
   6002..8821    -  rep_origin     AMA1 (fragment): replication origin from Aspergillus nidulans (Aleksenko and Clutterbuck, 1996)
   9572..10594   +  CDS            hph: KHYB_ECOLX - Experimental evidence at protein level: Swiss-Prot protein existence level 1. The aminoglycoside phosphotransferases achieve inactivation of their antibiotic substrates by phosphorylation. Only phosphorylates hygromycin and closely related compounds such as demethyl analogs and destomycin. From Escherichia coli.
  11324..11355   +  terminator     tonB terminator: bidirectional E. coli tonB-P14 transcription terminator
  11356..11458   +  promoter       cat promoter: promoter of the E. coli cat gene encoding chloramphenicol acetyltransferase
  11459..12274   +  CDS            KanR: aminoglycoside phosphotransferase; aph(3')-Ia; confers resistance to kanamycin in bacteria or G418 (Geneticin®) in eukaryotes
  12298..12325   +  terminator     T7Te terminator: phage T7 early transcription terminator
  12337..12924   -  rep_origin     ori: high-copy-number ColE1/pMB1/pBR322/pUC origin of replication
  12946..12965   -  terminator     T3Te terminator (fragment): phage T3 early transcription terminator
  12964..12981   -  CDS            lacZα (fragment): LacZα fragment of β-galactosidase; lacZ fragment
