>Addgene plasmid #118080 | pMST-712 | addgene full sequence | sequence record 239320 | Addgene NGS Result
CGGGAGGGGGGGAGAGAAATCAGCAGGTGAGGCTCACGAGTCAGGTCATCGTCAAGCTCCCGTGAGTGAA
AAAAGAGACGACGATAAGGCGATGCGTGCAAAAGAGATGCAGACAAAGGGGCAGATGGACCAAAGGCAGA
CAAGGATGGAGAGGGAAATAAATAAGGGAACAAGGGCGGCTTCGACGAGGGAGAGAGAAAAAAAAAACAA
CCTGAGCTGCGGGAAGGCGAGCCAAGATTAGGTGATGCTGCGCGCTGAGTGTGCAGGTGGTCTGGGGTGG
AGGGAGGGGGGTGGCAGAGCCGGCAGCCGTCAGTGGTTGGATTTTTTTTTTTTTTTTTCTCACTTCAACC
TCACCTTTTTTCCCCTCTCTCTCTCTCTCTCTCTCTCCTCTCTCTATACTGTACCTAGCAATAATAGCTC
ATGGACTCACAGCAACGCTCTGTGAGCCAACCAAGGGCCCGGATTGGCCACAGCAGCCACGACAAAGCAC
GGCATCCCTCCGTTGGTTCGCTGCTCCCATGGCGGCCGCTTTGCTCCAACTCAGGCGATGCTGCCCCTCC
ATCCTTGCCCTCGCCTCGCCAGTGAGGGGCATTGAGTTGAGCGCTAACTGAGGGGCAGGCCAACGTGGAA
CAGCTGGGATAAGGGGACCGGCCGCTAGTCTCACCGTTATTCATGAATTAGCGCCACTGGACTCTCAGGC
TTTCCATTGGGGTACTAACATAGCCATCAAATGCCGGCCCGTGTTTAATCTCCTCGAGATGGCTGGGCTC
ACATGCGTTCTACTCAAAAACTCTTATACCTAGGCCCTCTCCCAATCGTGTATGTTTGGACCTTCCTCTC
TCACACTTTGGATAACATCAAGCATACTGCAGATTTTGACCTAGTTAACAAGGCACATCATGCTATCACT
TCCAACACTCTTGCTGAGCGCGTTCTGCCTTGCCTTTCTGGTTCTACGAAGTATCCAGTCCCGCCTGCAA
CGCCGCAGAAACGCCAAAAGGTGGGGTTGTCAACCGCCAGCTAGAGCTCCATCGGGATTCTTTGGCATTC
CGCCGTTCCTCGGTGGTCGCAGATAACTCCCTAAATTCCCTGAGCTAACTCTAAGTCGACCATGCCGTTT
ATGGTTAGCGCCTCCCAAAAAGGAATGGCCGACTTAGAGTTACCTCTTGACCGACTTTTTCTTTCCTCCC
CCTTACATTTCGTTACCACAACACATTCCTATATCCAAACTCCAGGTACATAACTAGTCGAAATCTCTTT
TAAATCTAGTCAAGAACTAGATACTTAACCTTCATACTGCTTAGAGATAGCCTTTGAAGCTCTTATTTCG
CTCTTTGTCTCACTCTCACCTTCCTCCTCCTCCTCCAATCCTTTTTGCTCGGGACTAGTCCAAGACTAGT
CAACGATTAGTATGCCGAGCATTCGCGATAACGATCTCCGAAAGTCCCCAGAGTACTGTCACTATCTCGA
GGCAGTTAAGGACGGGGAGCTTACGCTGCCGGATTTCAAGATAGTAAGCCGACCCGACTAGCTTTAAGCC
TAGTTACTGACTAGTCCACAGGACGACAATGGCGTGCCTGATATCCATCCATATGAAGTCTACTGCCGAG
TGAAGGGATGCCTCAAGCGTACAGTGAGTCTACTGCTATACTAGTTTCTGACTAGTTATTAACTAGTTGA
CAGGTTCCCTCTGCCAACAGAAACATATTGGTCAAGCACTTGAAGGACAAGAACTCCCACGGCATGGAGT
TTACATTGCACAATGGACCTCCCACTATGAAGGAACTGATGGAGGCCAAAGGCAAGTCCTATCTAGATTA
CTTGGTGACTAGTCCCTGACTAGTCAAGTAGCATGGTATGAAGGCTTGTTTGAAGGCACTGTTCTCCCAA
CCCCGACTCCTACCAAGAAGCGCAAGCGAGCTGCGTAAGTTTCTGTGAGTCTAACTAGTGTATTAGCTAA
TATATAGCAGCACCAAGTCCAAGGACCACAATACTAAGGGTGTCGAGAATTCGTGAGTTTCTTCTCCCAT
TTCAACTAGTCCTTGACTAGTCACTAACTACTTTGCAGCAACGAGGGTGAAGCTGGAAATGATCAGGACA
ATGGCGAGGGCCCGTAAGTACAGCCATTCAATGCAGACTAGTTGCTAACTAATCTGTGACTAGTTCAAGT
GGTCCGTACGCCGTGCATACCCCTGTGACTGGTAGGAATTTGAGCAAGCCTGTCTTGCCGCGCGATGAGA
AAGGAAAGGCAAGTTACATTCAGCCCCGTACCTAGGATCAGTGCTAATTTATAACCTCTAGCCACTCTTT
ATGCAGATCCGCCGTGAGGGTAGCAAGGCAGCTAAATCAGCTGGTGAGAAAGGAACCATACCCTGCAAGA
CCTGTCGCAACGCAAAGGGCAAAGGTAAGCTATCCAAGCTAGTTTGGGACTAGATTCTAACTAGTCTCAG
CACCGTGTGGTTCAAAGCCATATTGCGAGTTTTGGCGCTTTTTCTCATCGATTGACGAGGCAAAGGGAGC
GAGTATGCAACCTCGTAAGTCAGACTCAGACAAAGACCAACTAGTTATTGACCAGTCATCTAGAAGGCTC
TGTTGTGGATCTTGAGGCCCTGGAGAGTTCCTCCAACAATCCGGAGACAAGCAAGTCCTCGTCGGACTAG
TCACTAACTAGACTCTAACTAGTTGCAGACATGGATAATGCAAAAGAGACAAGCAATGAAGAAAGTGGTA
AGACATTTCTCCTTTGTGGTTCTGGACTAGTCTTTGACTAGTCACAGTCTTAAACAAGGAAAATGAGCAT
GAAAATGAGGAGGAAAAGGCTGCTGAGCCCGAGGAAGTGCAGGGTGATGGCAGACATGGTAGGTTAATAC
CTTGTTAGTTATTGCTAGTCACTGACTAGTCAATAACTAGTCTCTGAACACCTTGCAATCACTCCGTTTG
CGCAGCTGAACAGTGGTGAGGATAATAGTAGTAAGTTATTCTAGCTTCAGAGTTATAGGAGACTAGATAC
TAACTAGTATTAGTTGCAACTAACCTGGATCTCAGAGACTTTGGCCTCAATCTAGAATCTATCTAGTTGT
CAACTAGACTGTGGTATCATTGTCTTTTATTTTCCTAGTCCTGGAACTAGCTTCTAACTAGTCTCCCTAA
TATGTGGCTGTCTTGTTTTTTTTTTTTGTTTCCCTACCCGGATATCTAGTCCCCTTCTAGGTTCTGTTAA
CCTCTCGGGCTCTGATTTAGTTTAACGCAAACCTGAGATTAGTTTCTAACTAGTCTCTAGGTTTTCTATC
CACCTTTAATTGTAATAATAAATACAAGCAACGTTTATACGTCAAAAGCATTTATAAACTTTTACCCTAA
AGTAGCTTGCTTGTGTGTTTAGTTTATAATTAGTCTCTTATTAATTTGATGTAGGTAAGCCCGCCACAAA
TATATATTTTTAACAAGATACCGTGGAAAAACTTCGTGCTATCACAAAACAGTATACAAAAAATAAGCTT
GTCGACGAATTCAGATATCACGAATTCTGGATCCGATACGTAACGCGTCTGCAGCATAAGCGTAGGTCAA
TTGCGACTTGGAGGTTAATGTTCACACCAGTCGTGAAAACCACAAAGTCCTCCTCATCCGAAGGAGAGCT
GACTTCCGACTGCACCTCACCCAACGCGCGCGTCGACACGAATCCCATAACGAAGTTCTTGTATTTCCGG
GCATAATCGACCGAGGAAGTAGTGTACTGGCCGGTAGCCAAGGAGCCCTTAGAGGTCATCTCTGCCAAGA
TCAACAGACCGCGTTCGGGGCCGTAGGCGAAGTCCGGTGCAGACGCCGTCTGAGCGAGAGCCTCGACGAT
ACCCTCACCAGGGAGAATGCTGCAGTTGATGATGTGGGCCCATTCCGAGATACGGAGGGTACCGCCGTGG
TATTGCTTCTGGACCGTGTTGCCGATGTCAATGAACTTGCGGTCCTCGAAGATGAGAAAGTTGTGCTTCT
GCGCGAGAGCCTTAAGTCCCTCAATAGTCTCGTTGCTGAAATCAGAGAGGATATCGATGTGGGTTTTGAT
CACGGCAATGTAGGGACCGAGACGGTCAGCAAGATCTAGTAGCTCCTTAGTGGTGGTAACGTCAGCCGAG
ACAGTCACATTGGTTTTCTTGGCCTCGGCAATCTCGAACAGCCTCTTCGCCAGAGCATTGGGATGCTTGC
TGGCACGGGCAGTGTAGGTGAGCTGGGACTTGCTGCTCATGTGTCCTGGTGGGTGGGTTGCAATGACGGC
AGACAAGGCAAGGACGTTTGGAGATGAGGGAGTTTGGAGGTTGAGGTGAGTTTGAAGCCGCTTCGGCCCG
TGGTCGCCTGCCCTTAGTCAGCGCCGGGGATTGATTGGTTGCGGAGCTTCTCCGGCTGCCCGCAGTGACC
TGGTCCGCAGACCTACTCGATTGGGTGTCCGGCTTAGGGCTTAGGGTCTATAATCTGCTCCAGTGGTCAT
CTGCGGTCTGCCGTAGATAAGGAACACATGCCCCGGCCGAGCAATGGCCGCGTTCAGCCCGGGATCAGCC
GGTGCTAAACTGCGAGAGCGGACGCTAGTGTCGGTTCATTGCGAACGAACAAATGCCGGCGCCATATGTT
CCCCCGGGCTAAAATGAATTATCATACATCACTTAATACCTTACATCAACCCGTCCCTATAGTGACTCAG
AGTTATGCTGATCATCCTCCCGTGCCTACAACAAGCCTGCACCACCAGCCCTATCGGTGACCCGACATTT
GAACCAATATGGAGAGTAAGGAGATCAGAGGGTCCAAGCAGGGCCGAATCTGGCGACAGTAGATATAAAT
ATGAAAATTCCCCAACGCTTTTACTCATGGAGCTGCATGGCTTTCTCGCGGCAAGCAGCTGGGGTGAAGC
CATTTCCAACCTTCCCTGCAATGATGCGCCACCGATCGTTCTCGTACTCGTGCATTGCCCGCTGCAGCCT
TTGTACCTATTCCCTTCATTAGCATGTGTGAGACAGGCGTAGAAATACATCAGGAGCAAATCGAACCATT
TCGTCACTCCAAGCTACATCCTTAGCCTTCAGCTTGGTGCAGTATCGGACTTGCAAGGTACCGCTCGTTC
GGCCCGGGAAGAAGTCTGCAATTTGCTTCCACGTCAAGTTCTTGTTTTCCTTCAACTCCACCAGTAGAGC
GTCCTCTTCGGGAGTAAACTTCAGTTTTGGTCCTCGAGGCCTGGGGGCTGGATCAGGCATTCCAGGCTGG
CCCACCACACTCGGCGGGCCCGAGGGCAAAGGAGGAGATTCCACATTCACTCCATGACGCCCTGGGGCGC
GCAGCGCTGCATGGGGCGGGAGTCGATGGTGATGGTGATGTTGCGGCAGGGCCACAGAGTCCGTGGGCCC
AAAGCCATGGTTTGACATGGGATGCTGCTGAGATGATGCGCCATGGACACCGAAGAGCATTTCGGGAGAG
TGCGAGGGTTCGTGAGGGGCGTCAGCTGAGAGGACTGATAGCTGCGGCCGCAGGCCATGGTCGGGGTTCC
CATCCTCTTCGGTTCATGAACCTTGTGCCCGTCTCCCCGGAGCGAGTGGAGATGTGGAGTGGGCGCTTAC
ACAGTACACGAGGACTTCTAGAAAGAAGGATTACCTCTAAACAAGTGTACCTGTGCATTCTGGGTAAACG
ACTCATAGGAGAGTTGTAAAAAAGTTTCGGCCGGCGTATTGGGTGTTACGGAGCATTCACTAGGCAACCA
TGCATGGTTACTATTGTATACCCATCTTAGTAGGAATGATTTTCGAGGTTTATACCTACGATGAATGTGT
GTCCTGTAGGCTTGAGAGTTCAAGGAAGAAACAGTGCAATTATCTTTGCGAACCCAGGGGCTGGTGACGG
AATTTTCATAGTCAAGCTATCAGAGTAAAGAAGAGGAGCATGTCAAAGTACAATTAGAGACAAATATATA
GTCGCGTGGAGCCAAGAGCGGATTCCTCAGTCTCGTAGGACTCTTGACGACCGTTGATCTGCTTGATCTC
GTCTCCCGAAAATGAAAATAGACTCTGCTAAGCTATTCTTCTGCTTCGCCGGAGCCTGAAGGGCGTACTA
GGGTTGCGAGGTCCAATGCATTAATGCATTGCAGATGAGCTGTATCTGGAAGAGGTAAACCCGAAACGCG
TTTTATTCTTGTTGACATGGAGCTATTAAATCACTAGAAGGCACTCTTTGCTGCTTGGACAAATGAACGT
ATCTTATCGAGATCCTGAACACCATTTGTCTCAACTCCGGAGCTGACATCGACACCAACGATCTTATATC
CAGATTCGTCAAGCTGTTTGATGATTTCAGTAACGTTAAGTGGATCAAGCCTAGTTGCCGTTGGCTTTGG
CCTTGAGTCTCCTTTCGCGGGCATGTCGCCAGCCAGGACCCCATCGATCTTCGACGTACAGCAACGGAGT
CATCACAAGGGTGATGCCGGCAAGCAAGAGGAAAGTATAATCCGGCTTCAAGGCGTCCAGGATAGGTTGC
ACGATAGCCACACCGCCAGCTCCAAGCAGGCACCGCATCAGATTGTTCACTGCTGTCGCACTGGCGCTAG
CACCTGGGTAAAGATCGATGACCAGGGCGCTGTTGATGGTGAAGAGTCCTGTTGAGCAGAACGCAATGAA
GTACTGCAGAATGATAGGCACCGCCAGATGTGTCCGCAAAGACACGCCGTACAAAGCAACTGTCACGATG
AAGATCGCAATCACCCACCAGGTATTGCGCATCCGGGCGACCTCAATGGGGAAGTCGGGGTGTGATTTCA
GATTGACACGTGTGCCTGCCGGATAACCGTGTTTCTCGCAATATTCGCGTTCGGTAAGACGGTGGTTGTA
ATCCATAAGGTAGCCGACCAGATAAGAGCCAGACATACATCCAAAGCCATTGCCTAGGAAAGTGAGTCCA
ATGTCCAGGGATGACAGGCCGTACACTTCGCTGAAGAGGTCGGTGGTACTGGATGTCACCATGCTCCACA
CTGTGTACACGATACTTCCAAAGAACAGGGTGATGAAAACGTCCTTTTCGACGAGGAATGTCAAAGGAGC
AAAAACAGACTTCCAGCTGGTTTTGGTCTTTTTCGCTTCCGGTTGCGCTCCCTCGACAACCCCCGTCTGG
CCGGTGATCGTGTAGATGAAGGGCTTATGAATGCCATTGAGCTTCACAGTTCCATTTCCAGCAATTGGCC
TCAATGTCTCCGGAAGAAGCACCAGAATGGACAGGAGACTCACGCCTCCAGCAATCGTGAGGAACCAAAA
GATAGATCGATATCCGAGATACTGGGTGAAAATGCCGCCGAAAACCGGCCCGATTCCCTGTCCAAGCATG
CGAACTCCACCGAAGATACCCACCAAGCTACCTCTTTCTTCCGAGTTTGTGATATCACCAATCACTCCAG
CTCCGATTGAGATGGTGGCTGCGCTACCAGCAGCCTGCAAGGCTCGGAAGGCCATGAGCTCACCATAGTT
CTTGGATTCGGCCAGAGCAATATTGGCTACGAGGTAAACAATGAATGTTCCAATAAAGACAGGCCGTCTA
CCTGTGGCGTCTGACATGGAACCCCAGAAGCTGGGAGCGAGGCCTTGGACGATCATGTACACCGTGATGG
TGAGTGTTGCGAGCGACATGCTGATGTTGAGGGATTTCGAGACATCATCCAGGGCAGGGAAGTAAATGTT
CGACGAAAGCGGAGAAAATATGGCAGCGAGGGAGACGATGCAAACCATTTGCAGCTTGCGAGATCGTGTG
AAGATATGATGCGGTGGCTTCTCGGATGACTGAGCCTCGAGGGTCGAAGGCTCCGGAGAGAGGGATCCCT
TATCGGAGTCACTGTCTCTAGGGGTGACCTGTGGTACGGGGACCTTTTCAAGGTCTGATCTTGATGAGGA
CGTGGTTGAGGACATGTTTGAAGATGGATGAGAAGTCGGTGATGAGATAGACGTTCTAGCGGTGATGGTG
GGTTGATTAAGGGGTGTGGTGTGGGTGGAGGATGTGAGGGTGGCGGTGTGTGAGTGTCAAAATCGATCGC
GTGAGGTGTGTCGTAAGGAGGGATGTTCAAGGCCCGCTGAATTTATATCGACGCCACGGAAGCTTCTCGA
GCCCTGGGATGGCGGAGTCAGAGGGGCGGTATGCGCTAGTCCGCTTTGGGTTAGGGCTGCTGACATCATG
GATCGGCCAATCTTTCCCCGTACGTTGCCCGATTGTTGGCTGAGGTTCTGGGCTGCGCTTTGCTTGGGGG
TTTGTGTAAGGTGAGTCAGAGTGAGTCGGTTGTCTGGGATTCTTATTGATTATGCTGTGATGACAGTGGT
ATTTGTGCTTAGTGCTGATTAGGAATATGCCATTTGGGTGGTGTTGTTTGGCTGTAATTATTGTGCTGGT
TCGTCCATAGGGTGTATATTACTATATCTGGAAGTAAGTTGAGTCTTGTATACGGTAGTATAGGTCCGAG
GTGAAGAGAGATAAAATCAATACACTGCTTTTAACTGGTGTCATATTTTCACATCAATATGCCCTATTTT
ATTGGCGTTCGCTGGCTTTTATAGTGTGTAAAGACATATACATGCTCAGCGTTATTTGTCCAACCCAATA
TACTGATGAACTATGATTCCGTGGTCCAGCACACACCATGTCCTCATCCTGACGCTGTTTCTACTACGTC
AGTATACGTAAATATAATGTCTGGCAGAAGGATTCTCTTGACTTCCAGACTTAACTTTCGAAAAACAATC
AACGAAAATCAAGGGAAAGCAGAGGACGCCATCAAAGATGACCACCCACAAGCTCTCTCCGACATGCGAG
TCACATGCGTCGCTGATGCTGAAGGAGACTATCCACAGACCCTTTGATCTAATGTCAGATATACTCAGGC
CTATCTGGCTCCGGGTGATCAAAGACGAACGCTACAATCTCAGACGTCGTCTCTATGACAGGGCAAGATT
ATATGAGAAGCATAGGCCAAGCAAGTGCAACATCCAAAAAGACTGGATCAAGCGCTACAAGGAGAACGAG
GAGCTACAGTTCGCCCTCCTGCAGCGGATTAACTGTCTGGAAAGGGTCAAATACAGACGTGGTATTGAGC
CAGAAAATCCCTTCCAGCATGTCCCGGGGCCCGCGGATCCGAAACGTCAAGTCTCCCTTGCAGAAGAGCA
TTACTACCGGTGCCAGAAGGCATGGAAAGCGTTGACCCTTGACAAACCATCTGGTCCTATCATCGACGAG
TTTGACTTCCTTCAGCATCACAGAAACGAAGAGGGCCAAACTTTGGCATGGGAGGAGGACAAGCTCATGT
GCGCCTCGCTTGGTGGCTGTTGCGGTCGCAGATGTAGATGCTGTGAGAGTCCTCTGCGGCACTATCTCTT
GCCCGAGGGCGGCCAGAAGGAAATGATTGGATTTCATGGCCACTGTACCTCCGATCGCGAAAAAACCCCG
CCCTGTCAGGGGCGGGGTTTTTTGCGCTCCAGTTTCCTTGCCATTGACTGTGCCACTCCCGAGGTCCATT
GGAGCTCGTATTCCCTGCTGCACATGGAGAAATAGACCACGTCAGTCAGATTGCCATTGTCATTGCCGAC
CCTAGCAGCACGCATAGTAAAATGCGTTGAATAGTAGTATACAGTAGAGATTATTACATATAGCTGGTAT
AGCCAAACATCGCCAATCACCTCAATCACACCACGGATTCAGTCCAAACTTAGAAGTAGGAAATCAACTC
CCTCGCAACTCCAAAAGACGTCAAGCCCCAGAGAGCTCCCTGTGCAAGCAAGTAGAAGCTGCCGTACAAA
CGACCGCGACCCCGCGGCTTGCCGGAGTACACATATCCGTAAAGGAACAGTGAGCGACCGAGGACCCAGA
TGCTTCCGAGGCCAGTCGCCAACTGGGGGTACTTCAGTCCAGCTACCAGGAGGAAGAGCATAGTTTGGCT
GGAGTTCTCAAGGAAGTTGGCATGAGCGCGCTGAGCGCAGTTGAACTGCTCGGCCTTGGGCTGCACGGTT
CGGAATGTATGTTAGCTCGAGGAATCCTGTTTGTGTGAGGTTGGCTTACGTTGGTCTTGCACTGCTCTAC
GGTCGCATAGCAGTGAGGGTAGGGGCAATCAGCTTCCTTGCGGAGACGAGACACGACGGCGCCATGGACG
AAGCTCAGGACGGGGATGGCACCCAGAGCGACGGCAATGACAGAGCTGCAGGATAGTTAGCATCAGACTT
CATGGGGAGAATGGCATTGTCTGCAAGGAATTGTAGAATTGGCACATACCCGTAGTTTTCAGGGACGGTC
AGGGTAAGCATGATGGGTGATATTTACTTGTGGTGTTCTCAGCTTGAATCTGCTATGACTAGGCGGTATT
AGGAAGTCTAGAAGATGCCGAAAGTAGTTCGATTTATAGTCGGGCGATTGATGGGGCGCAAGAGCGGCCG
GATGCGGATCCAGAGCATCCTTGGCGGATCCCTTCCTCCAAGTCGCAATTGACCTACAGCGGGCCGCATA
TCATTCAGGACGAGCCTCAGACTCCAGCGTAACTGGACTGCAATCAACTCACTGGCTCACCTTCCGGTCC
ACGATCAGCTAGAATCAAGCTGACTAGATAAACTGGCCGTCGTTTTACACGGGTGGGCCTTTCTTCGGTA
GAAAATCAAAGGATCTTCTTGAGATCCTTTTTTTCTGCGCGTAATCTGCTGCTTGCAAACAAAAAAACCA
CCGCTACCAGCGGTGGTTTGTTTGCCGGATCAAGAGCTACCAACTCTTTTTCCGAGGTAACTGGCTTCAG
CAGAGCGCAGATACCAAATACTGTTCTTCTAGTGTAGCCGTAGTTAGGCCACCACTTCAAGAACTCTGTA
GCACCGCCTACATACCTCGCTCTGCTAATCCTGTTACCAGTGGCTGCTGCCAGTGGCGATAAGTCGTGTC
TTACCGGGTTGGACTCAAGACGATAGTTACCGGATAAGGCGCAGCGGTCGGGCTGAACGGGGGGTTCGTG
CACACAGCCCAGCTTGGAGCGAACGACCTACACCGAACTGAGATACCTACAGCGTGAGCTATGAGAAAGC
GCCACGCTTCCCGAAGGGAGAAAGGCGGACAGGTATCCGGTAAGCGGCAGGGTCGGAACAGGAGAGCGCA
CGAGGGAGCTTCCAGGGGGAAACGCCTGGTATCTTTATAGTCCTGTCGGGTTTCGCCACCTCTGACTTGA
GCATCGATTTTTGTGATGCTCGTCAGGGGGGCGGAGCCTATGGAAAAACGCCAGCAACGCAGAAAGGCCC
ACCCGAAGGTGAGCCAGGTGATTACATTTAGGTCCTCATTAGAAAAACTCATCGAGCATCAAGTGAAACT
GCAATTTATTCATATCAGGATTATCAATACCATATTTTTGAAAAAGCCGTTTCTGTAATGAAGGAGAAAA
CTCACCGAGGCAGTTCCATAGGATGGCAAGATCCTGGTATCGGTCTGCGATTCCGACTCGTCCAACATCA
ATACAACCTATTAATTTCCCCTCGTCAAAAATAAGGTTATCAAGTGAGAAATCACCATGAGTGACGACTG
AATCCGGTGAGAATGGCAAGAGTTTATGCATTTCTTTCCAGACTTGTTCAACAGGCCAGCCATTACGCTC
GTCATCAAAATCACTCGCACCAACCAAACCGTTATTCATTCGTGATTGCGCCTGAGCGAGACGAAATACG
CGATCGCCGTTAAAAGGACAATTACAAACAGGAATCGAATGCAACCGGCGCAGGAACACTGCCAGCGCAT
CAACAATATTTTCACCTGAATCAGGATATTCTTCTAATACCTGGAATGCTGTTTTCCCTGGGATCGCAGT
GGTGAGTAACCATGCATCATCAGGAGTACGGATAAAATGCTTGATGGTCGGAAGAGGCATAAATTCCGTC
AGCCAGTTTAGCCTGACCATCTCATCTGTAACATCATTGGCAACGCTACCTTTGCCATGTTTCAGAAACA
ACTCTGGCGCATCGGGCTTCCCATACAATCGATAGATTGTCGCACCTGATTGCCCGACATTATCGCGAGC
CCATTTATACCCATATAAATCAGCATCCATGTTGGAATTTAATCGCGGCTTCAAGCAAGACGTTTCCCGT
TGAATATGGCTCATTTTAGCTTCCTTAGCTCCTGAAAATCTCGATAACTCAAAAAATACGCCCGGTAGTG
ATCTTATTTCATTATGGTGAAAGTTGGAACCTCTTACGTGCCGATCAAGTCAAAAGCCTCCGGTCGGAGG
CTTTTGACTTTCTGCTATGGAGGTCAGGTATGATTTAAATGGTCAGTATTGAGCCTCAGGAAACAGCTAT
GACATCAAGCTGACTAGATAATCTAGCTGATCGTGGACCGATCATACGTATAATGCCGTAAGATCACGCG
AAGCTATTCTGCATTAACGTCAGAGCACAGGCTGGTTAACATGACCAGACTGATCGCCATAGGCTCATGC
TCCGCAGCTGTAGGCAATTTGGGTATGGTTTCCACGTGCACTTACATGTCATGGAGAAGCGCAAGAGGTG
GAGTAATTGGAATCTACCAGCTTGATCTATAAACAGAAATTTTGGTTGCGATGGATCAGTACAGCCATGT
TGCACCCCGTGTATCCTCATTCAAGCAAGGTTGCGCAGTTGGCAAAGCCCTGCTCCTGTCACGACGTGCT
TTCGCTGGTACTCGGAGTTGTTATACGCTACTCGACTGCCGAATCGATCTTTAGATCACAGACACAGTTG
ACTTTATTCTCGGAGTATGTCTAATAGACACTCGACATTGTGGATAGATGTTCTCTCTCTCTCACTAGCT
ACTGATCGACAAAGACCATCCATGTGAATTATAGTATCGCTGGCAACAATCCATCAGTTGCTCATTTGCG
GTCTACCGACCTGCGACAGACAACCAAAGTAGACAAAGACTCCGCCAACCGGGAACCACACCATCGCACA
TCATTGTTTGAAGCCCGGTCACGAAAGCCATGCATCTATTCCTTTGCCCTCGGACGAGTGCTGGGGCGTC
GGTTTCCACTATCGGCGAGTACTTCTACACAGCCATCGGTCCAGACGGCCGCGCTTCTGCGGGCGATTTG
TGTACGCCCGACAGTCCCGGCTCCGGATCGGACGATTGCGTCGCATCGACCCTGCGCCCAAGCTGCATCA
TCGAAATTGCCGTCAACCAAGCTCTGATAGAGTTGGTCAAGACCAATGCGGAGCATATACGCCCGGAGCC
GCGGCGATCCTGCAAGCTCCGGGTGCCTCCGCTCGAAGTAGCGCGTCTGCTGCTCCATACAAGCCAACCA
CGGCCTCCAGAAGAAGATGTTGGCGACCTCGTATTGGGAATCCCCGAACATCGCCTCGCTCCAGTCAATG
ACCGCTGTTATGCGGCCATTGTCCGTCAGGACATTGTTGGAGCCGAAATCCGCGTGCACGAGGTGCCGGA
CTTCGGGGCAGTCCTCGGCCCAAAGCATCAGCTCATCGAGAGCCTGCGCGACGGACGCACTGACGGTGTC
GTCCATCACAGTTTGCCAGTGATACACATGGGGATCAGCAATCGCGCATATGAAATCACGCCATGTAGTG
TATTGACCGATTCCTTGCGGTCCGAATGGGCCGAACCCGCTCGTCTGGCTGAGATCGGCCGCAGCGATCG
CATCCATGGCCTCCGCGACCGGCTGCAGAACAGCGGGCAGTTCGGTTTCAGGCAGGTCTTGCAACGTGAC
ACCCTGTGCACGGCGGGAGATGCAATAGGTCAGGCTCTCGCTGAATTCCCCAATGTCAAGCACTTCCGGA
ATCGGGAGCGCGGCCGATGCAAAGTGCCGATAAACATAACGATCTTTGTAGAAACCATCGGCGCAGCTAT
TTACCCGCAGGACATATCCACGCCCTCCTACATCGAAGCTGAAAGCACGAGATTCTTCGCCCTCCGAGAG
CTGCATCAGGTCGGAGACGCTGTCGAACTTTTCGATCAGGAACTTCTCGACAGACGTCGCGGTGAGTTCA
GGCTTTTTCATCTAGAGGTTAAGAGGTTCTTCCGGCTTCGCGATAAGGTACTGGAGGAGAAACAAAAGTC
AAGCCGGT
Features (pLannotate 1.2.2; 12 found; start..end, strand, type, name):
    684..3499    +  rep_origin     AMA1 (fragment): replication origin from Aspergillus nidulans (Aleksenko and Clutterbuck, 1996)
   3584..4228    -  CDS            URA3 (fragment): PYRF_YEAST - Experimental evidence at protein level: Swiss-Prot protein existence level 1. From Saccharomyces cerevisiae (strain ATCC 204508 / S288c) (Baker's yeast).
   5573..6346    -  terminator     trpC terminator: trpC; transcription terminator from the Aspergillus nidulans trpC gene (Punt et al., 1987)
   6354..7904    -  CDS            cex1: CEX1_ASPNA - Also known as cexA From Aspergillus niger (strain ATCC 1015 / CBS 113.46 / FGSC A1144 / LSHB Ac4 / NCTC 3858a / NRRL 328 / USDA 3528.7).
  10602..10619   +  CDS            lacZα (fragment): LacZα fragment of β-galactosidase; lacZ fragment
  10618..10637   +  terminator     T3Te terminator (fragment): phage T3 early transcription terminator
  10659..11246   +  rep_origin     ori: high-copy-number ColE1/pMB1/pBR322/pUC origin of replication
  11258..11285   -  terminator     T7Te terminator: phage T7 early transcription terminator
  11309..12124   -  CDS            KanR: aminoglycoside phosphotransferase; aph(3')-Ia; confers resistance to kanamycin in bacteria or G418 (Geneticin®) in eukaryotes
  12125..12227   -  promoter       cat promoter: promoter of the E. coli cat gene encoding chloramphenicol acetyltransferase
  12228..12259   -  terminator     tonB terminator: bidirectional E. coli tonB-P14 transcription terminator
  12989..14011   -  CDS            hph: KHYB_ECOLX - Experimental evidence at protein level: Swiss-Prot protein existence level 1. The aminoglycoside phosphotransferases achieve inactivation of their antibiotic substrates by phosphorylation. Only phosphorylates hygromycin and closely related compounds such as demethyl analogs and destomycin. From Escherichia coli.
