[The description below was written by a language model from this plasmid's Addgene catalogue record and pLannotate feature annotations shown in this document.]
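Description:
pMST-712 is an approximately 14.1 kb E. coli–Aspergillus shuttle plasmid for expressing the Aspergillus niger citrate exporter gene cexA in filamentous fungi. It was assembled by Gibson cloning from the pMST635 and pMST1212 backbones. In bacteria it is maintained through a high-copy ColE1/pUC-type origin and selected with kanamycin. The KanR (aph(3')-Ia) gene is driven by the cat promoter, and this bacterial module is insulated by the tonB, T7Te and T3Te terminators. For the fungal host, the plasmid carries a fragment of AMA1, an Aspergillus nidulans sequence that supports autonomous extrachromosomal replication. It also carries the hph hygromycin phosphotransferase gene, which matches the hygromycin marker listed in the catalogue. The promoter and terminator controlling hph are not annotated. A partial coding sequence with homology to yeast URA3 (orotidine-5'-phosphate decarboxylase) is also detected. The record does not explain its origin or role.

The payload is the cexA coding region, annotated as cex1 and listed as a 1,575 bp insert. It is followed directly by the A. nidulans trpC transcription terminator. According to the catalogue fields, expression is driven by the mbfA promoter (pmbfA), giving the cassette pmbfA::cexA::ttrpC. The promoter is not annotated in either feature table, though there is unannotated sequence upstream of the coding region where it would be expected to lie. The depositor sequence and the repository's sequencing result differ by only a few nucleotides in length and show the same features in the same relative arrangement, reported on opposite strands. The associated work concerns engineering the citrate exporter to raise citric acid production in A. niger, so the plasmid serves to overexpress cexA for that metabolic engineering purpose.
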