Addgene plasmid #118080: pMST-712
Purpose: pmbfA::cexA::ttrpC
Depositing lab: Michael Sauer. Depositing organization: Universitaet fur Bodenkultur Wien (BOKU-WIEN). Publication: Engineering of the citrate exporter protein enables high citric acid production in Aspergillus niger. Steiger MG, Rassinger A, Mattanovich D, Sauer M. Metab Eng. 2019 Mar;52:224-231. doi: 10.1016/j.ymben.2018.12.004. Epub 2018 Dec 13. PubMed 30553933.
Backbone
  Vector backbone: pMST635, pMST1212
  Backbone manufacturer: Sarkari et al. 2017
  Selectable markers: Hygromycin
Growth in bacteria
  Bacterial resistance: Kanamycin, 50 μg/mL
  Growth temperature: 37°C
  Growth strain: DH5alpha
  Copy number: Unknown
Gene/Insert
  Gene/Insert name: CexA
  Species: A. niger
  Insert size (bp): 1575
  Promoter: pmbfA
  Cloning method: Gibson Cloning
  Sequencing primers: 5′ AGGTCACCCCTAGAGACAGTGA; 3′ TGATGTTGAGGGATTTCGAGAC
Terms and licenses: Academic/Nonprofit Terms; Industry Terms: Not Available to Industry
How to cite: pMST-712 was a gift from Michael Sauer (Addgene plasmid # 118080 ; http://n2t.net/addgene:118080 ; RRID:Addgene_118080)
